>Addgene plasmid #46277 | pEYFPC1-ECFP/GgVcl 1-419 control 1 FRET | depositor full sequence | sequence record 65183 | pEYFPC1-ECFP/GgVcl 1-419 control 1 FRET sequence 6732 bps
TAGTTATTAATAGTAATCAATTACGGGGTCATTAGTTCATAGCCCATATATGGAGTTCCGCGTTACATAA
CTTACGGTAAATGGCCCGCCTGGCTGACCGCCCAACGACCCCCGCCCATTGACGTCAATAATGACGTATG
TTCCCATAGTAACGCCAATAGGGACTTTCCATTGACGTCAATGGGTGGAGTATTTACGGTAAACTGCCCA
CTTGGCAGTACATCAAGTGTATCATATGCCAAGTACGCCCCCTATTGACGTCAATGACGGTAAATGGCCC
GCCTGGCATTATGCCCAGTACATGACCTTATGGGACTTTCCTACTTGGCAGTACATCTACGTATTAGTCA
TCGCTATTACCATGGTGATGCGGTTTTGGCAGTACATCAATGGGCGTGGATAGCGGTTTGACTCACGGGG
ATTTCCAAGTCTCCACCCCATTGACGTCAATGGGAGTTTGTTTTGGCACCAAAATCAACGGGACTTTCCA
AAATGTCGTAACAACTCCGCCCCATTGACGCAAATGGGCGGTAGGCGTGTACGGTGGGAGGTCTATATAA
GCAGAGCTGGTTTAGTGAACCGTCAGATCCGCTAGCGCTACCGGTCGCCACCATGGTGAGCAAGGGCGAG
GAGCTGTTCACCGGGGTGGTGCCCATCCTGGTCGAGCTGGACGGCGACGTAAACGGCCACAAGTTCAGCG
TGTCCGGCGAGGGCGAGGGCGATGCCACCTACGGCAAGCTGACCCTGAAGTTCATCTGCACCACCGGCAA
GCTGCCCGTGCCCTGGCCCACCCTCGTGACCACCTTCGGCTACGGCCTGCAGTGCTTCGCCCGCTACCCC
GACCACATGAAGCAGCACGACTTCTTCAAGTCCGCCATGCCCGAAGGCTACGTCCAGGAGCGCACCATCT
TCTTCAAGGACGACGGCAACTACAAGACCCGCGCCGAGGTGAAGTTCGAGGGCGACACCCTGGTGAACCG
CATCGAGCTGAAGGGCATCGACTTCAAGGAGGACGGCAACATCCTGGGGCACAAGCTGGAGTACAACTAC
AACAGCCACAACGTCTATATCATGGCCGACAAGCAGAAGAACGGCATCAAGGTGAACTTCAAGATCCGCC
ACAACATCGAGGACGGCAGCGTGCAGCTCGCCGACCACTACCAGCAGAACACCCCCATCGGCGACGGCCC
CGTGCTGCTGCCCGACAACCACTACCTGAGCTACCAGTCCGCCCTGAGCAAAGACCCCAACGAGAAGCGC
GATCACATGGTCCTGCTGGAGTTCGTGACCGCCGCCGGGATCACTCTCGGCATGGACGAGCTGTACAAGT
CCGGACTCAGATCTCGAGCTCAAGCTTCGATGGTGAGCAAGGGCGAGGAGCTGTTCACCGGGGTGGTGCC
CATCCTGGTCGAGCTGGACGGCGACGTAAACGGCCACAAGTTCAGCGTGTCCGGCGAGGGCGAGGGCGAT
GCCACCTACGGCAAGCTGACCCTGAAGTTCATCTGCACCACCGGCAAGCTGCCCGTGCCCTGGCCCACCC
TCGTGACCACCCTGACCTGGGGCGTGCAGTGCTTCAGCCGCTACCCCGACCACATGAAGCAGCACGACTT
CTTCAAGTCCGCCATGCCCGAAGGCTACGTCCAGGAGCGCACCATCTTCTTCAAGGACGACGGCAACTAC
AAGACCCGCGCCGAGGTGAAGTTCGAGGGCGACACCCTGGTGAACCGCATCGAGCTGAAGGGCATCGACT
TCAAGGAGGACGGCAACATCCTGGGGCACAAGCTGGAGTACAACTACATCAGCCACAACGTCTATATCAC
CGCCGACAAGCAGAAGAACGGCATCAAGGCCAACTTCAAGATCCGCCACAACATCGAGGACGGCAGCGTG
CAGCTCGCCGACCACTACCAGCAGAACACCCCCATCGGCGACGGCCCCGTGCTGCTGCCCGACAACCACT
ACCTGAGCACCCAGTCCGCCCTGAGCAAAGACCCCAACGAGAAGCGCGATCACATGGTCCTGCTGGAGTT
CGTGACCGCCGCCGGGATCACTCTCGGCATGGACGAGCTGTACAAGTCGAATTCCGGCCCCCCCTGCCCC
GCCGCCGCCCATATGATGCCCGTCTTCCACACGCGCACCATCGAGAGCATCTTGGAGCCCGTGGCTCAGC
AGATCTCCCACCTGGTCATCATGCACGAGGAGGGGGAGGTAGACGGCAAGGCCATCCCGGACCTCACCGC
CCCCGTGTCGGCCGTGCAGGCCGCTGTCAGCAACCTGGTGCGGGTTGGAAAAGAAACTGTGCAGACAACA
GAAGACCAGATCTTGAAAAGGGATATGCCACCAGCATTCATCAAAGTAGAGAATGCCTGCACCAAGCTCG
TTCGAGCAGCCCAGATGCTGCAAGCAGATCCTTATTCAGTACCAGCTCGTGACTACCTAATTGATGGATC
AAGAGGCATCCTTTCTGGAACATCAGACTTACTTCTGACATTTGATGAAGCGGAGGTCCGTAAAATCATC
CGTGTCTGCAAAGGAATATTGGAATATCTGACTGTGGCAGAAGTAGTAGAGACTATGGAGGATTTGGTGA
CATATACAAAGAATCTAGGGCCAGGAATGACAAAGATGGCGAAAATGATCGATGAGAGACAACAGGAATT
AACTCATCAGGAACATAGGGTTATGCTGGTGAACTCCATGAATACTGTGAAGGAGCTATTGCCTGTACTT
ATTTCAGCTATGAAGATCTTTGTAACCACAAAAAACACTAAAAGCCAGGGAATAGAAGAGGCCTTGAAAA
ATCGCAATTTCACAGTAGAGAAAATGAGTGCTGAGATAAATGAAATAATCCGTGTATTACAACTCACTTC
CTGGGATGAAGATGCCTGGGCCAGCAAGGACACTGAAGCCATGAAAAGAGCTTTAGCCCTAATAGATTCA
AAGATGAACCAGGCAAAAGGCTGGCTGAGAGATCCAAACGCACCTCCAGGGGATGCTGGTGAGCAAGCAA
TAAGGCAGATCCTTGATGAAGCTGGAAAAGCAGGAGAATTGTGTGCAGGCAAAGAACGCAGGGAGATTCT
GGGAACATGCAAAACTTTGGGCCAAATGACTGATCAACTTGCTGATCTCCGAGCTAGAGGACAGGGTGCT
ACACCGATGGCAATGCAGAAGGCACAGCAGGTGTCACAAGGCCTGGATTTGCTCACTGCAAAAGTGGAGA
ATGCAGCCCGGAAATTGGAGGCCATGACAAACTCTAAGCAGGCTATTGCAAAGAAGATTGATGCTGCTCA
GAACTGGCTTGCGGATCCCAACGGCGGAAGTGAAGGAGAAGAACACATTCGAGGAATTATGTCTGAAGCA
AGGAAAGTTGCATGAGGTACCGCGGGCCCGGGATCCACCGGATCTAGATAACTGATCATAATCAGCCATA
CCACATTTGTAGAGGTTTTACTTGCTTTAAAAAACCTCCCACACCTCCCCCTGAACCTGAAACATAAAAT
GAATGCAATTGTTGTTGTTAACTTGTTTATTGCAGCTTATAATGGTTACAAATAAAGCAATAGCATCACA
AATTTCACAAATAAAGCATTTTTTTCACTGCATTCTAGTTGTGGTTTGTCCAAACTCATCAATGTATCTT
AAGGCGTAAATTGTAAGCGTTAATATTTTGTTAAAATTCGCGTTAAATTTTTGTTAAATCAGCTCATTTT
TTAACCAATAGGCCGAAATCGGCAAAATCCCTTATAAATCAAAAGAATAGACCGAGATAGGGT
[37 nt withheld, positions 3774-3810]
AAAGAACGTGGACTCCAACGTCAAAGG
[49 nt withheld, positions 3838-3886]
T
[91 nt withheld, positions 3888-3978]
G
[124 nt withheld, positions 3980-4103]
CAGGTGGCACTTTTCGGGGAAATGTGCGCGGAACCCCTATTTGTTTATTTTTCTAAATACATTCAAATAT
GTATCCGCTCATGAGACAATAACCCTGATAAATGCTTCAATAATATTGAAAAAGGAAGAGTCCTGAGGCG
GAAAGAACCAGCTGTGGAATGTGTGTCAGTTAGGGTGTGGAAAGTCCCCAGGCTCCCCAGCAGGCAGAAG
TATGCAAAGCATGCATCTCAATTAGTCAGCAACCAGGTGTGGAAAGTCCCCAGGCTCCCCAGCAGGCAGA
AGTATGCAAAGCATGCATCTCAATTAGTCAGCAACCATAGTCCCGCCCCTAACTCCGCCCATCCCGCCCC
TAACTCCGCCCAGTTCCGCCCATTCTCCGCCCCATGGCTGACTAATTTTTTTTATTTATGCAGAGGCCGA
GGCCGCCTCGGCCTCTGAGCTATTCCAGAAGTAGTGAGGAGGCTTTTTTGGAGGCCTAGGCTTTTGCAAA
GATCGATCAAGAGACAGGATGAGGATCGTTTCGCATGATTGAACAAGATGGATTGCACGCAGGTTCTCCG
GCCGCTTGGGTGGAGAGGCTATTCGGCTATGACTGGGCACAACAGACAATCGGCTGCTCTGATGCCGCCG
TGTTCCGGCTGTCAGCGCAGGGGCGCCCGGTTCTTTTTGTCAAGACCGACCTGTCCGGTGCCCTGAATGA
ACTGCAAGACGAGGCAGCGCGGCTATCGTGGCTGGCCACGACGGGCGTTCCTTGCGCAGCTGTGCTCGAC
GTTGTCACTGAAGCGGGAAGGGACTGGCTGCTATTGGGCGAAGTGCCGGGGCAGGATCTCCTGTCATCTC
ACCTTGCTCCTGCCGAGAAAGTATCCATCATGGCTGATGCAATGCGGCGGCTGCATACGCTTGATCCGGC
TACCTGCCCATTCGACCACCAAGCGAAACATCGCATCGAGCGAGCACGTACTCGGATGGAAGCCGGTCTT
GTCGATCAGGATGATCTGGACGAAGAGCATCAGGGGCTCGCGCCAGCCGAACTGTTCGCCAGGCTCAAGG
CGAGCATGCCCGACGGCGAGGATCTCGTCGTGACCCATGGCGATGCCTGCTTGCCGAATATCATGGTGGA
AAATGGCCGCTTTTCTGGATTCATCGACTGTGGCCGGCTGGGTGTGGCGGACCGCTATCAGGACATAGCG
TTGGCTACCCGTGATATTGCTGAAGAGCTTGGCGGCGAATGGGCTGACCGCTTCCTCGTGCTTTACGGTA
TCGCCGCTCCCGATTCGCAGCGCATCGCCTTCTATCGCCTTCTTGACGAGTTCTTCTGAGCGGGACTCTG
GGGTTCGAAATGACCGACCAAGCGACGCCCAACCTGCCATCACGAGATTTCGATTCCACCGCCGCCTTCT
ATGAAAGGTTGGGCTTCGGAATCGTTTTCCGGGACGCCGGCTGGATGATCCTCCAGCGCGGGGATCTCAT
GCTGGAGTTCTTCGCCCACCCTAGGGGGAGGCTAACTGAAACACGGAAGGAGACAATACCGGAAGGAACC
CGCGCTATGACGGCAATAAAAAGACAGAATAAAACGCACGGTGTTGGGTCGTTTGTTCATAAACGCGGGG
TTCGGTCCCAGGGCTGGCACTCTGTCGATACCCCACCGAGACCCCATTGGGGCCAATACGCCCGCGTTTC
TTCCTTTTCCCCACCCCACCCCCCAAGTTCGGGTGAAGGCCCAGGGCTCGCAGCCAACGTCGGGGCGGCA
GGCCCTGCCATAGCCTCAGGTTACTCATATATACTTTAGATTGATTTAAAACTTCATTTTTAATTTAAAA
GGATCTAGGTGAAGATCCTTTTTGATAATCTCATGACCAAAATCCCTTAACGTGAGTTTTCGTTCCACTG
AGCGTCAGACCCCGTAGAAAAGATCAAAGGATCTTCTTGAGATCCTTTTTTTCTGCGCGTAATCTGCTGC
TTGCAAACAAAAAAACCACCGCTACCAGCGGTGGTTTGTTTGCCGGATCAAGAGCTACCAACTCTTTTTC
CGAAGGTAACTGGCTTCAGCAGAGCGCAGATACCAAATACTGTCCTTCTAGTGTAGCCGTAGTTAGGCCA
CCACTTCAAGAACTCTGTAGCACCGCCTACATACCTCGCTCTGCTAATCCTGTTACCAGTGGCTGCTGCC
AGTGGCGATAAGTCGTGTCTTACCGGGTTGGACTCAAGACGATAGTTACCGGATAAGGCGCAGCGGTCGG
GCTGAACGGGGGGTTCGTGCACACAGCCCAGCTTGGAGCGAACGACCTACACCGAACTGAGATACCTACA
GCGTGAGCTATGAGAAAGCGCCACGCTTCCCGAAGGGAGAAAGGCGGACAGGTATCCGGTAAGCGGCAGG
GTCGGAACAGGAGAGCGCACGAGGGAGCTTCCAGGGGGAAACGCCTGGTATCTTTATAGTCCTGTCGGGT
TTCGCCACCTCTGACTTGAGCGTCGATTTTTGTGATGCTCGTCAGGGGGGCGGAGCCTATGGAAAAACGC
CAGCAACGCGGCCTTTTTACGGTTCCTGGCCTTTTGCTGGCCTTTTGCTCACATGTTCTTTCCTGCGTTA
TCCCCTGATTCTGTGGATAACCGTATTACCGCCATGCAT
Features (pLannotate 1.2.2; 17 found; start..end, strand, type, name):
     61..364     +  enhancer       CMV enhancer: human cytomegalovirus immediate early enhancer
    365..568     +  promoter       CMV promoter: human cytomegalovirus (CMV) immediate early promoter
    613..1329    +  CDS            EYFP: EYFP is a basic (constitutively fluorescent) green/yellow fluorescent protein published in 1996, derived from Aequorea victoria. It is reported to be a very rapidly-maturing weak dimer with high acid sensitivity.
   1330..1360    +  misc_feature   MCS (fragment): multiple cloning site
   1360..2076    +  CDS            ECFP: ECFP is a basic (constitutively fluorescent) cyan fluorescent protein published in 1996, derived from Aequorea victoria. It has low acid sensitivity.
   2116..3372    +  CDS            Vcl (fragment): VINC_MOUSE - Experimental evidence at protein level: Swiss-Prot protein existence level 1. Actin filament (F-actin)-binding protein involved in cell- matrix adhesion and cell-cell adhesion. Regulates cell-surface E- cadherin expression and potentiates mechanosensing by the E-cadherin complex. May also play important roles in cell morphology and locomotion (By similarity). From Mus musculus (Mouse).
   3376..3401    +  misc_feature   MCS (fragment): multiple cloning site
   3413..3497    +  CDS            large T antigen (fragment): large T antigen from SV40 (simian virus 40)
   3520..3641    +  polyA_signal   SV40 poly(A) signal: SV40 polyadenylation signal
   3675..4103    -  rep_origin     f1 ori (sequence partly withheld): f1 bacteriophage origin of replication; arrow indicates direction of (+) strand synthesis
   4130..4234    +  promoter       AmpR promoter: bla
   4236..4593    +  promoter       SV40 promoter: SV40 enhancer and early promoter
   4628..5422    +  CDS            NeoR/KanR: aminoglycoside phosphotransferase from Tn5; aph(3')-II (or nptII); confers resistance to neomycin, kanamycin, and G418 (Geneticin®)
   5443..5595    +  CDS            ble (fragment): BLE_KLEPN - Experimental evidence at protein level: Swiss-Prot protein existence level 1. Binding protein with a strong affinity to the bleomycin family of antibiotics. Binds to CL990; an antimitotic-antibiotic compound. From Klebsiella pneumoniae.
   5654..5701    +  polyA_signal   HSV TK poly(A) signal: herpes simplex virus thymidine kinase polyadenylation signal (Cole and Stacy, 1985)
   5792..5808    -  polyA_signal   bGH poly(A) signal (fragment): bovine growth hormone polyadenylation signal
   6030..6618    +  rep_origin     ori: high-copy-number ColE1/pMB1/pBR322/pUC origin of replication
