[The description below was written by a language model from this plasmid's Addgene catalogue record and pLannotate feature annotations shown in this document.]
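Description:
pEYFPC1-ECFP/GgVcl 1-419 control 1 FRET is a 6.7 kb mammalian expression plasmid built on the pEYFP-C1 backbone. It replicates in E. coli from a high-copy ColE1/pUC-type origin and also carries an f1 origin. A single NeoR/KanR (Tn5 aminoglycoside phosphotransferase) gene is preceded by both a bacterial bla-type promoter and the SV40 enhancer/early promoter and is followed by the HSV TK polyadenylation signal. It therefore gives kanamycin resistance in bacteria and G418 selection in mammalian cells.

The payload is one open reading frame driven by the CMV immediate-early enhancer and promoter and terminated by the SV40 poly(A) signal. It encodes backbone-derived EYFP at the N terminus, a short linker from the remaining multiple cloning site, ECFP, and then an N-terminal fragment of chicken (G. gallus) vinculin. The ECFP-vinculin segment was amplified from an earlier bacterial expression construct and inserted as a HindIII–KpnI fragment, with both sites retained. The catalogue name and mutation field give residues 1-419, and the annotated vinculin fragment is about 1.26 kb, which matches that length. The depositor's cloning notes instead refer to codons 1-400, a discrepancy the record does not resolve. The annotation tool labelled the vinculin fragment by similarity to the mouse protein, but the record states chicken origin.

Because the yellow acceptor and cyan donor are fused directly in tandem, the depositor describes the protein as a maximum-FRET control. The vinculin portion directs it to focal adhesions, so it provides a positive reference at the same subcellular site as the conformation-sensitive vinculin FRET probes used to map activated vinculin in living cells.
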