Addgene plasmid #46277: pEYFPC1-ECFP/GgVcl 1-419 control 1 FRET
Depositing lab: Susan Craig. Depositing organization: Johns Hopkins University and School of Medicine. Publication: Spatial distribution and functional significance of activated vinculin in living cells. Chen H, Cohen DM, Choudhury DM, Kioka N, Craig SW. J Cell Biol. 2005 May 9;169(3):459-70. 10.1083/jcb.200410100 PubMed 15883197.
Backbone
  Vector backbone: pEYFP-C1
  Backbone manufacturer: Clonetech
  Backbone size w/o insert (bp): 4700
  Total vector size (bp): 6732
  Vector type: Mammalian Expression
  Selectable markers: Neomycin (select with G418)
Growth in bacteria
  Bacterial resistance: Kanamycin, 50 μg/mL
  Growth temperature: 37°C
  Growth strain: DH5alpha
  Copy number: Unknown
Gene/Insert
  Gene/Insert name: ECFP + Vcl 1-419 (alt names: Vinculin; Vcl)
  Species: G. gallus (chicken)
  Mutation: aa 1-419
  Entrez Gene: VCL (a.k.a. VINC1)
  Promoter: CMV
  Tag / fusion protein: EYFP (N terminal on backbone)
  Cloning method: Restriction Enzyme; 5′ cloning site HindIII (not destroyed); 3′ cloning site KpnI (not destroyed)
  Sequencing primers: 5′ CMV-F; 3′ SV40pA-R
Terms and licenses: Academic/Nonprofit Terms; Industry Terms: Not Available to Industry
Depositor comments: To make the control FRET probe pEYFP-C1/CFPV1-400, a HindIII site was engineered before the ATG site of pET15b/CFP-V1-851 and a KpnI site after codon 400 by PCR amplification with 5 -CAAGCTTCGatggtgagcaagggc-3 and 5 -GGTACCTCAtgcaactttccttgc-3 . The PCR product was introduced into TOPO pCRII and sequenced. The HindIII–KpnI fragment of CFP-vinculin1-400 was subcloned into pEYFP-C1 to generate the control plasmid pEYFP-CFPV1-400. Tandem EYFP-ECFP- hooked to portion of vinculin that localizes to FA; maximum FRET.
How to cite: pEYFPC1-ECFP/GgVcl 1-419 control 1 FRET was a gift from Susan Craig (Addgene plasmid # 46277 ; http://n2t.net/addgene:46277 ; RRID:Addgene_46277)
