>Addgene plasmid #46277 | pEYFPC1-ECFP/GgVcl 1-419 control 1 FRET | addgene partial sequence | sequence record 66910 | CMV-F 5'-CGCAAATGGGCGGTAGGCGTG-3'
AGCAGAGCTGGTTTAGTGAACCGTCAGATCCGCTAGCGCTACCGGTCGCCACCATGGTGAGCAAGGGCGA
GGAGCTGTTCACCGGGGTGGTGCCCATCCTGGTCGAGCTGGACGGCGACGTAAACGGCCACAAGTTCAGC
GTGTCCGGCGAGGGCGAGGGCGATGCCACCTACGGCAAGCTGACCCTGAAGTTCATCTGCACCACCGGCA
AGCTGCCCGTGCCCTGGCCCACCCTCGTGACCACCTTCGGCTACGGCCTGCAGTGCTTCGCCCGCTACCC
CGACCACATGAAGCAGCACGACTTCTTCAAGTCCGCCATGCCCGAAGGCTACGTCCAGGAGCGCACCATC
TTCTTCAAGGACGACGGCAACTACAAGACCCGCGCCGAGGTGAAGTTCGAGGGCGACACCCTGGTGAACC
GCATCGAGCTGAAGGGCATCGACTTCAAGGAGGACGGCAACATCCTGGGGCACAAGCTGGAGTACAACTA
CAACAGCCACAACGTCTATATCATGGCCGACAAGCAGAAGAACGGCATCAAGGTGAACTTCAAGATCCGC
CACAACATCGAGGACGGCAGCGTGCAGCTCGCCGACCACTACCAGCAGAACACCCCCATCGGCGACGGCC
CCGTGCTGCTGCCCGACAACCACTACCTGAGCTACCAGTCCGCCCTGAGCAAAGACCCCAACGAGAAGCG
CGATCACATGGTCCTGCTGGAGTTCGTGACCGCCGCCGGGATCACTCTCGGCATGGACGAGCTGTACAAG
TCCGGACTCAGATCTCGAGCTCAAGCTTCGATGGTGAGCAAGGGCGAGGAGCTGTTCACCGGGGTGGTGC
CCATCCTGGTCGAGCTGGACGGCGACGTAAACGGCCACAAGTTCAGCGTGTCCGGCGAGGGCGAGGGCGA
TGCCACCTACGGCAAGCTGACCCTGAAGTTCAT
