>Addgene plasmid #46277 | pEYFPC1-ECFP/GgVcl 1-419 control 1 FRET | addgene partial sequence | sequence record 66911 | ggVcl-R1 5'-CTGCCACAGTCAGATATTCCA-3'
ATTTTACGGACCTCCGCTTCATCAAATGTCAGAAGTAAGTCTGATGTTCCAGAAAGGATGCCTCTTGATC
CATCAATTAGGTAGTCACGAGCTGGTACTGAATAAGGATCTGCTTGCAGCATCTGGGCTGCTCGAACGAG
CTTGGTGCAGGCATTCTCTACTTTGATGAATGCTGGTGGCATATCCCTTTTCAAGATCTGGTCTTCTGTT
GTCTGCACAGTTTCTTTTCCAACCCGCACCAGGTTGCTGACAGCGGCCTGCACGGCCGACACGGGGGCGG
TGAGGTCCGGGATGGCCTTGCCGTCTACCTCCCCCTCCTCGTGCATGATGACCAGGTGGGAGATCTGCTG
AGCCACGGGCTCCAAGATGCTCTCGATGGTGCGCGTGTGGAAGACGGGCATCATATGGGCGGCGGCGGGG
CAGGGGGGGCCGGAATTCGACTTGTACAGCTCGTCCATGCCGAGAGTGATCCCGGCGGCGGTCACGAACT
CCAGCAGGACCATGTGATCGCGCTTCTCGTTGGGGTCTTTGCTCAGGGCGGACTGGGTGCTCAGGTAGTG
GTTGTCGGGCAGCAGCACGGGGCCGTCGCCGATGGGGGTGTTCTGCTGGTAGTGGTCGGCGAGCTGCACG
CTGCCGTCCTCGATGTTGTGGCGGATCTTGAAGTTGGCCTTGATGCCGTTCTTCTGCTTGTCGGCGGTGA
TATAGACGTTGTGGCTGATGTAGTTGTACTCCAGCTTGTGCCCCAGGATGTTGCCGTCCTCCTTGAAGTC
GATGCCCTTCAGCTCGATGCGGTTCACCAGGGTGTCGCCCTCGAACTTCACCTCGGCGCGGGTCTTGTAG
TTGCCGTCGTCCTTGAAGAAGATGGTGCGCTCCTG
