>Addgene plasmid #46277 | pEYFPC1-ECFP/GgVcl 1-419 control 1 FRET | addgene partial sequence | sequence record 66914 | SV40pA-R 5'-GAAATTTGTGATGCTATTGC-3'
AGCTGCAATAAACAAGTTAACAACAACAATTGCATTCATTTTATGTTTCAGGTTCAGGGGGAGGTGTGGG
AGGTTTTTTAAAGCAAGTAAAACCTCTACAAATGTGGTATGGCTGATTATGATCAGTTATCTAGATCCGG
TGGATCCCGGGCCCGCGGTACCGAGCTCGGATCCACTAGTAACGGCCGCCAGTGTGCTGGAATTCGCCCT
TGGTACCTCATGCAACTTTCCTTGCTTCAGACATAATTCCTCGAATGTGTTCTTCTCCTTCACTTCCGCC
GTTGGGATCCGCAAGCCAGTTCTGAGCAGCATCAATCTTCTTTGCAATAGCCTGCTTAGAGTTTGTCATG
GCCTCCAATTTCCGGGCTGCATTCTCCACTTTTGCAGTGAGCAAATCCAGGCCTTGTGACACCTGCTGTG
CCTTCTGCATTGCCATCGGTGTAGCACCCTGTCCTCTAGCTCGGAGATCAGCAAGTTGATCAGTCATTTG
GCCCAAAGTTTTGCATGTTCCCAGAATCTCCCTGCGTTCTTTGCCTGCACACAATTCTCCTGCTTTTCCA
GCTTCATCAAGGATCTGCCTTATTGCTTGCTCACCAGCATCCCCTGGAGGTGCGTTTGGATCTCTCAGCC
AGCCTTTTGCCTGGTTCATCTTTGAATCTATTAGGGCTAAAGCTCTTTTCATGGCTTCAGTGTCCTTGCT
GGCCCAGGCATCTTCATCCCAGGAAGTGAGTTGTAATACACGGATTATTTCATTTATCTCAGCACTCATT
TTCTCTACTGTGAAATTGCGATTTTTCAAGGCCTCTTCTATTCCCTGGCTTTTAGTGTTTTTTGTGGTTA
CAAAGATCTTCATAGCTGAAATAAGTACAGGCAATAGCTCCTTCACAGTATTCATGGAGTTCACCAGCAT
AACCCTATGTTCCTGA
